>Addgene plasmid #147008 | pAc5.1B-lambdaN-HA-DmUPF3-R35E-siRNAres-V5His6_N | depositor full sequence | sequence record 289455 | Full Sequence
CTTCAAGGAATTAATTCTATATTCTAAAAACACAAATGATACTTCTAAAAAAAATCATGAATGGCATCAA
CTCTGAATCAAATCTTTGCAGATGCACCTACTTCTCATTTCCACTGTCACATCATTTTTCCAGATCTCGC
TGCCTGTTATGTGGCCCACAAACCAAGACACGTTTTATGGCCATTAAAGCTGGCTGATCGTCGCCAAACA
CCAAATACATATCAATATGTACATTCGAGAAAGAAGCGATCAAAGAAGCGTCTTCGGGCGAGTAGGAGAA
TGCGGAGGAGAAGGAGAACGAGCTGATCTAGTATCTCTCCACAATCCAATGCCAACTGACCAACTGGCCA
TATTCGGAGCAATTTGAAGCCAATTTCCATCGCCTGGCGATCGCTCCATTCTTGGCTATATGTTTTTCAC
CGTTCCCGGGGCCATTTTCAAAGACTCGTCGGTAAGATAAGATTGTGTCACTCGCTGTCTCTCTTCATTT
GTCGAAGAATGCTGAGGAATTTCGCGATGACGTCGGCGAGTATTTTGAAGAATGAGAATAATTTGTATTT
ATACGAAAATCAGTTAGTGGAATTTTCTACAAAAACATGTTATCTATAGATAATTTTGTTGCAAAATATG
TTGACTATGACAAAGATTGTATGTATATACCTTTAATGTATTCTCATTTTCTTATGTATTTATAATGGCA
ATGATGATACTGATGATATTTTAAGATGATGCCAGACCACAGGCTGATTTCTGCGTCTTTTGCCGAACGC
AGTGCATGTGCGGTTGTTGTTTTTTGGAATAGTTTCAATTTTCGGACTGTCCGCTTTGATTTCAGTTTCT
TGGCTTATTCAAAAAGCAAAGTAAAGCCAAAAAAGCGAGATGGCAATACCAAATGCGGCAAAACGGTAGT
GGAAGGAAAGGGGTGCGGGGCAGCGGAAGGAAGGGTGGGGCGGGGCGTGGCGGGGTCTGTGGCTGGGCGC
GACGTCACCGACGTTGGAGCCACTCCTTTGACCATGTGTGCGTGTGTGTATTATTCGTGTCTCGCCACTC
GCCGGTTGTTTTTTTCTTTTTATCTCGCTCTCTCTAGCGCCATCTCGTACGCATGCTCAACGCACCGCAT
GTTGCCGTGTCCTTTATGCGTCATTTTGGCTCGAAATAGGCAATTATTTAAACAAAGATTAGTCAACGAA
AACGCTAAAATAAATAAGTCTACAATATGGTTACTTATTGCCATGTGTGTGCAGCCAACGATAGCAACAA
AAGCAACAACACAGTGGCTTTCCCTCTTTCACTTTTTGTTTGCAAGCGCGTGCGAGCAAGACGGCACGAC
CGGCAAACGCAATTACGCTGACAAAGAGCAGACGAAGTTTTGGCCGAAAAACATCAAGGCGCCTGATACG
AATGCATTTGCAATAACAATTGCGATATTTAATATTGTTTATGAAGCTGTTTGACTTCAAAACACACAAA
AAAAAAAATAAAACAAATTATTTGAAAGAGAATTAGGAATCGGACAGCTTATCGTTACGGGCTAACAGCA
CACCGAGACGAAATAGCTTACCTGACGTCACAGCCTCTGGAAGAACTGCCGCCAAGCAGAGAGAGAGAGA
AAAAGAGGGAGAGCAGCTTAGACCGCATGTGCTTGTGTGTGAGGCGTCTCTCTCTTCGTCTCCTGTTTGC
GCAAACGCATAGACTGCACTGAGAAAATCGATTACCTATTTTTTATGAATGAATATTTGCACTATTACTA
TTCAAAACTATTAAGATAGCAATCACATTCAATAGCCAAATACTATACCACCTGAGCGATGCAACGAAAT
GATCAATTTGAGCAAAAATGCTGCATATTTAGGACGGCATCATTATAGAAATGCTTCTTGCTGTGTACTT
TTCTCTCGTCTGGCAGCTGTTTCGCCGTTATTGTTAAAACCGGCTTAAGTTAGGTGTGTTTTCTACGACT
AGTGATGCCCCTACTAGAAGATGTGTGTTGCACAAATGTCCCTGAATAACCAATTTGAAGTGCAGATAGC
AGTAAACGTAAGCTAATATGAATATTATTTAACTGTAATGTTTTAATATCGCTGGACATTACTAATAAAC
CCACTATAAACACATGTACATATGTATGTTTTGGCATACAATGAGTAGTTGGGGAAAAAATGTGTAAAAG
CACCGTGACCATCACAGCATAAAGATAACCAGCTGAAGTATCGAATATGAGTAACCCCCAAATTGAATCA
CATGCCGCAACTGATAGGACCCATGGAAGTACACTCTTCATGGCGATATACAAGACACACACAAGCACGA
ACACCCAGTTGCGGAGGAAATTCTCCGTAAATGAAAACCCAATCGGCGAACAATTCATACCCATATATGG
TAAAAGTTTTGAACGCGACTTGAGAGCGGAGAGCATTGCGGCTGATAAGGTTTTAGCGCTAAGCGGGCTT
TATAAAACGGGCTGCGGGACCAGTTTTCATATCACTACCGTTTGAGTTCTTGTGCTGTGTGGATACTCCT
CCCGACACAAAGCCGCTCCATCAGCCAGCAGTCGTCTAATCCAGAGACCCCGGATCGGGGTACCAACATG
GACGCACAAACACGACGACGTGAGCGTCGCGCTGAGAAACAAGCTCAATGGAAAGCTGCAAACGGTGGAT
CTCCTCCACATATGGCTTACCCATACGATGTTCCAGATTACGCTCCTCCAAGCTTGAATTCTGCAGATAT
CATGGCTGAAACTTTTGCCGAGGAAAAGCCCAAGGAGAAGTCCAAGGCAAGCAGGCGCAAGGACAAGAAG
GACAAGACCAATCAGATTGTTAAGATTGTGATGGAGCATTTGCCGCCGACCATGACGGAGGCGCAGTTCC
TGGATCAGGTGGGTCCTTTGCCGGAGAACGACTCGTACTACTACTGCAAGGCAGACTGGTCGCTGGGCCA
GGAGGCCACCTGTCGCGCCTACATCGATATGTCCTCCAAGGACATAGGCGAGGTGGTGCAGTTCCGGGAT
CGCTTCGACGGCTACGTCTTCGTCGACCACAAGGGCGTCGAGTACATGGCCATCGTGGAGTATGCTCCCT
TCCAGTGCTTCCTTAAAAACAAGGCCAGGAACGACGACAGCAAGGTGAACACCATCGAGAGCGAACCCCA
CTACCAGGAGTTCATCAAGCGGCTGGCCCAAGAGCGCGAGGAGGCGAGTCGCATGGGCGACGTCAAGATC
GACTTCAACTTCGAACGGCGAACAGAAGAGAAGGTCAAGTCTACACCCCTCCTGCAGTACCTGGCCAACA
AGAAGGAGAAGCGCCGGGAGGAGGCGCGCAGGCGGAACGAGGAGAAGCGGAAGCAACGCGAGGAGCAGAA
GCTGTTGCGATTGGCAGCGCAGTCGGACGCCAGCAAGCTTAAGGAGGCCGAAGGAGGCGGCGGAGGAGGA
GACACGAAGAAGCCAGCCAAAAAGGATGTCAAAGATCCGCAGTCATCTGGATCCCAAGCCAATGATGCCA
AGGCCTCGCGCTCCAAACGACGAACGGAGCGGGATCAGAGGCGACGCGAGGAGCACGAACAGCGTAAGCT
AGTCAAGCGGGACAAGAAAAAGGATGACGGCCAGGGCAAGCAGGACAAGCAGGACAAACAGGACAAAGGC
AAGTCATCCAGCGGCAAGCAGAACAAAAATTCAAAGTCCATGGACATCGTTATCTTGAAGAAAGCAAACA
AGCCAGAATCAAACGAGAGTTTGGACGTGCCATCCACTTCTAACGCTGCCGAAGCGTCCAAGGAGAAGCC
TGCGACTGAAAACACCGAGACACCAGAAGCTGCTGTCAAGGTTTTTACACCGGCTGCCAGAGGTGGTCGC
AAGGAAAAAAGAACCGGCGCAGACAAGCAGCCAGCAGGTTCCGCCCACGAAACTGCAGAGGAAGCCATCA
AGGCTGCTCAATTTCGAGCTTCAGAGGAGCGGCGCATTCGGAATAAAGATCGACCATCGATTGCCATTTA
CCAGCCCAAAGCCCGAATTCGTGCATCAGATGAGCTGCCCCAAGGTGCAGGCGGCAAAGATGGCTCGGAT
GGAGAGGCTTCCGTGGTGGAGGAGAAGACTTCGAAGAGGAACAAACGCCCCAATCGGCGCAACAAACCCA
AACCGAAGGAGGTGAAGGAGTGTGAGCTCGAAACTCGTCGCTTCTCCAAATCCTCCGAGAGCAGCACCAG
CGTCAAACGCTCGAGTCTAGAGGGCCCGCGGTTCGAAGGTAAGCCTATCCCTAACCCTCTCCTCGGTCTC
GATTCTACGCGTACCGGTCATCATCACCATCACCATTGAGTTTAAACCCGCTGATCAGCCTCGACTGTGC
CTTCTAAGGCCTGAGCTCGCTGATCAGCCTCGATCGAGGATCCAGACATGATAAGATACATTGATGAGTT
TGGACAAACCACAACTAGAATGCAGTGAAAAAAATGCTTTATTTGTGAAATTTGTGATGCTATTGCTTTA
TTTGTAACCATTATAAGCTGCAATAAACAAGTTAACAACAACAATTGCATTCATTTTATGTTTCAGGTTC
AGGGGGAGGTGTGGGAGGTTTTTTAAAGCAAGTAAAACCTCTACAAATGTGGTATGGCTGATTATGATCA
GTCGACCGATGCCCTTGAGAGCCTTCAACCCAGTCAGCTCCTTCCGGTGGGCGCGGGGCATGACTATCGT
CGCCGCACTTATGACTGTCTTCTTTATCATGCAACTCGTAGGACAGGTGCCGGCAGCGCTCTGGGTCATT
TTCGGCGAGGACCGCTTTCGCTGGAGCGCGACGATGATCGGCCTGTCGCTTGCGGTATTCGGAATCTTGC
ACGCCCTCGCTCAAGCCTTCGTCACTGGTCCCGCCACCAAACGTTTCGGCGAGAAGCAGGCCATTATCGC
CGGCATGGCGGCCGACGCGCTGGGCTACGTCTTGCTGGCGTTCGCGACGCGAGGCTGGATGGCCTTCCCC
ATTATGATTCTTCTCGCTTCCGGCGGCATCGGGATGCCCGCGTTGCAGGCCATGCTGTCCAGGCAGGTAG
ATGACGACCATCAGGGACAGCTTCAAGGATCGCTCGCGGCTCTTACCAGCCAGCAAAAGGCCAGGAACCG
TAAAAAGGCCGCGTTGCTGGCGTTTTTCCATAGGCTCCGCCCCCCTGACGAGCATCACAAAAATCGACGC
TCAAGTCAGAGGTGGCGAAACCCGACAGGACTATAAAGATACCAGGCGTTTCCCCCTGGAAGCTCCCTCG
TGCGCTCTCCTGTTCCGACCCTGCCGCTTACCGGATACCTGTCCGCCTTTCTCCCTTCGGGAAGCGTGGC
GCTTTCTCAATGCTCACGCTGTAGGTATCTCAGTTCGGTGTAGGTCGTTCGCTCCAAGCTGGGCTGTGTG
CACGAACCCCCCGTTCAGCCCGACCGCTGCGCCTTATCCGGTAACTATCGTCTTGAGTCCAACCCGGTAA
GACACGACTTATCGCCACTGGCAGCAGCCACTGGTAACAGGATTAGCAGAGCGAGGTATGTAGGCGGTGC
TACAGAGTTCTTGAAGTGGTGGCCTAACTACGGCTACACTAGAAGGACAGTATTTGGTATCTGCGCTCTG
CTGAAGCCAGTTACCTTCGGAAAAAGAGTTGGTAGCTCTTGATCCGGCAAACAAACCACCGCTGGTAGCG
GTGGTTTTTTTGTTTGCAAGCAGCAGATTACGCGCAGAAAAAAAGGATCTCAAGAAGATCCTTTGATCTT
TTCTACGGGGTCTGACGCTCAGTGGAACGAAAACTCACGTTAAGGGATTTTGGTCATGAGATTATCAAAA
AGGATCTTCACCTAGATCCTTTTAAATTAAAAATGAAGTTTTAAATCAATCTAAAGTATATATGAGTAAA
CTTGGTCTGACAGTTACCAATGCTTAATCAGTGAGGCACCTATCTCAGCGATCTGTCTATTTCGTTCATC
CATAGTTGCCTGACTCCCCGTCGTGTAGATAACTACGATACGGGAGGGCTTACCATCTGGCCCCAGTGCT
GCAATGATACCGCGAGACCCACGCTCACCGGCTCCAGATTTATCAGCAATAAACCAGCCAGCCGGAAGGG
CCGAGCGCAGAAGTGGTCCTGCAACTTTATCCGCCTCCATCCAGTCTATTAATTGTTGCCGGGAAGCTAG
AGTAAGTAGTTCGCCAGTTAATAGTTTGCGCAACGTTGTTGCCATTGCTGCAGGCATCGTGGTGTCACGC
TCGTCGTTTGGTATGGCTTCATTCAGCTCCGGTTCCCAACGATCAAGGCGAGTTACATGATCCCCCATGT
TGTGCAAAAAAGCGGTTAGCTCCTTCGGTCCTCCGATCGTTGTCAGAAGTAAGTTGGCCGCAGTGTTATC
ACTCATGGTTATGGCAGCACTGCATAATTCTCTTACTGTCATGCCATCCGTAAGATGCTTTTCTGTGACT
GGTGAGTACTCAACCAAGTCATTCTGAGAATAGTGTATGCGGCGACCGAGTTGCTCTTGCCCGGCGTCAA
CACGGGATAATACCGCGCCACATAGCAGAACTTTAAAAGTGCTCATCATTGGAAAACGTTCTTCGGGGCG
AAAACTCTCAAGGATCTTACCGCTGTTGAGATCCAGTTCGATGTAACCCACTCGTGCACCCAACTGATCT
TCAGCATCTTTTACTTTCACCAGCGTTTCTGGGTGAGCAAAAACAGGAAGGCAAAATGCCGCAAAAAAGG
GAATAAGGGCGACACGGAAATGTTGAATACTCATACTCTTCCTTTTTCAATATTATTGAAGCATTTATCA
GGGTTATTGTCTCATGAGCGGATACATATTTGAATGTATTTAGAAAAATAAACAAATAGGGGTTCCGCGC
ACATTTCCCCGAAAAGTGCCACCTGACGTCTAAGAAACCATTATTATCATGACATTAACCTATAAAAATA
GGCGTATCACGAGGCCCTTTCGT
Features (pLannotate 1.2.2; 10 found; start..end, strand, type, name):
     56..2568    +  promoter       Ac5 promoter: Drosophila melanogaster actin 5C promoter
   2588..2653    +  CDS            N (fragment): REGN_LAMBD - Experimental evidence at protein level: Swiss-Prot protein existence level 1. Plays a role as a transcriptional antitermination factor that allows the virus to initiate its lytic phase. Activates expression of the delayed viral early genes by modifying host RNA polymerase (RNAP) into a form that is resistant to termination signals. This antitermination function requires the host NusA protein which serves to stabilize the interaction between antitermination protein N and host RNA polymerase. From Escherichia phage lambda (Bacteriophage lambda).
   2678..2704    +  CDS            3xHA (fragment): three tandem HA epitope tags
   4238..4279    +  CDS            V5 tag: epitope tag from simian virus 5
   4379..4513    -  polyA_signal   SV40 poly(A) signal: SV40 polyadenylation signal
   4536..4620    -  CDS            large T antigen (fragment): large T antigen from SV40 (simian virus 40)
   4621..5091    +  CDS            TcR (fragment): tetracycline efflux protein; tet; confers resistance to tetracycline
   5135..5723    -  rep_origin     ori: high-copy-number ColE1/pMB1/pBR322/pUC origin of replication
   5894..6754    -  CDS            AmpR: β-lactamase; bla; confers resistance to ampicillin, carbenicillin, and related antibiotics
   6755..6859    -  promoter       AmpR promoter: bla
