[The description below was written by a language model from this plasmid's Addgene catalogue record and pLannotate feature annotations shown in this document.]
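Description:
pAc5.1B-lambdaN-HA-DmUPF3-R35E-siRNAres-V5His6_N is an insect-cell expression plasmid of about 7 kb that produces a tagged, mutant form of Drosophila melanogaster UPF3 (CG11184), a factor in the nonsense-mediated mRNA decay pathway. The catalogue lists the backbone as unknown, although the name points to a pAc5.1B-type vector, and the annotated parts fit that design. The plasmid is propagated in E. coli through a ColE1/pUC-type origin and selected with ampicillin via the bla gene and its promoter. The record lists it as low copy even though the origin is annotated as a high-copy type. Short fragments annotated as a tetracycline resistance gene and SV40 large T antigen appear to be non-functional backbone remnants.

Expression is driven by the constitutive Drosophila actin 5C promoter and terminated by an SV40 polyadenylation signal. The open reading frame begins with a short fragment of the bacteriophage lambda N protein, followed by an HA epitope (annotated as a fragment of a 3xHA tag, consistent with a single copy) and then the UPF3 coding sequence, which the feature table does not itself annotate. The lambda N peptide binds boxB RNA hairpins, so the fusion can be tethered to a boxB-containing reporter mRNA to test its effect on transcript fate. A V5 tag lies downstream, and the name also indicates a His6 tag, but the record does not state whether these are translated in frame with the insert.

According to the name, the insert carries an R35E substitution and is siRNA-resistant, which would suit complementation experiments in which the endogenous protein is depleted. The depositor also notes five silent changes and one non-silent change, P305S, relative to the FlyBase reference, and cautions that the supplied sequence may be theoretical.
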