Addgene plasmid #147008: pAc5.1B-lambdaN-HA-DmUPF3-R35E-siRNAres-V5His6_N
Purpose: Insect Expression of DmUPF3-R35E-siRNAres
Depositing lab: Elisa Izaurralde. Depositing organization: Max Planck Institute for Developmental Biology.
Backbone
  Vector backbone: Unknown
  Vector type: Insect Expression
Growth in bacteria
  Bacterial resistance: Ampicillin, 100 μg/mL
  Growth temperature: 37°C
  Growth strain: DH5alpha
  Copy number: Low Copy
Gene/Insert
  Gene/Insert name: DmUPF3-R35E-siRNAres
  Species: D. melanogaster (fly)
  Mutation: 5 silent and one non silent mutation P305S compared to the sequence given by FlyBase no.: CG11184
  Entrez Gene: Upf3 (a.k.a. Dmel_CG11184, CG11184, Dmel\CG11184, UPF3, upf3)
  Cloning method: Unknown
Terms and licenses: Academic/Nonprofit Terms; Industry Terms: Not Available to Industry
Depositor comments: Plasmids from this collection were made available to the research community and donated after the lab closed. Please note that the sequence provided by the depositing laboratory may be theoretical/predicted or based on Sanger sequencing results. There may be discrepancies between sequencing results obtained by Addgene and the depositor sequence. If an Addgene verified sequence is not available, please contact before placing your order to request that our lab fully sequence the plasmid.
How to cite: pAc5.1B-lambdaN-HA-DmUPF3-R35E-siRNAres-V5His6_N was a gift from Elisa Izaurralde (Addgene plasmid # 147008 ; http://n2t.net/addgene:147008 ; RRID:Addgene_147008)
